>Addgene plasmid #219062 | SFFV-HMGN3-Brd 87 | addgene full sequence | sequence record 448890 | Addgene NGS Result
ATTTATGCAGAGGCCGAGGCCGCCTCGGCCTCTGAGCTATTCCAGAAGTAGTGAGGAGGCTTTTTTGGAG
GCCTAGGGACGTACCCAATTCGCCCTATAGTGAGTCGTATTACGCGCGCTCACTGGCCGTCGTTTTACAA
CGTCGTGACTGGGAAAACCCTGGCGTTACCCAACTTAATCGCCTTGCAGCACATCCCCCTTTCGCCAGCT
GGCGTAATAGCGAAGAGGCCCGCACCGATCGCCCTTCCCAACAGTTGCGCAGCCTGAATGGCGAATGGG
[124 nt withheld, positions 280-403]
C
[91 nt withheld, positions 405-495]
A
[49 nt withheld, positions 497-545]
CCTTTGACGTTGGAGTCCACGTTCTTT
[37 nt withheld, positions 573-609]
ACCCTATCTCGGTCTATTCTTTTGATTTATAAGGGATTTTGCCGATTTCGGCCTATTGGTTAAAAAATGA
GCTGATTTAACAAAAATTTAACGCGAATTTTAACAAAATATTAACGCTTACAATTTAGGTGGCACTTTTC
GGGGAAATGTGCGCGGAACCCCTATTTGTTTATTTTTCTAAATACATTCAAATATGTATCCGCTCATGAG
ACAATAACCCTGATAAATGCTTCAATAATATTGAAAAAGGAAGAGTATGAGTATTCAACATTTCCGTGTC
GCCCTTATTCCCTTTTTTGCGGCATTTTGCCTTCCTGTTTTTGCTCACCCAGAAACGCTGGTGAAAGTAA
AAGATGCTGAAGATCAGTTGGGTGCACGAGTGGGTTACATCGAACTGGATCTCAACAGCGGTAAGATCCT
TGAGAGTTTTCGCCCCGAAGAACGTTTTCCAATGATGAGCACTTTTAAAGTTCTGCTATGTGGCGCGGTA
TTATCCCGTATTGACGCCGGGCAAGAGCAACTCGGTCGCCGCATACACTATTCTCAGAATGACTTGGTTG
AGTACTCACCAGTCACAGAAAAGCATCTTACGGATGGCATGACAGTAAGAGAATTATGCAGTGCTGCCAT
AACCATGAGTGATAACACTGCGGCCAACTTACTTCTGACAACGATCGGAGGACCGAAGGAGCTAACCGCT
TTTTTGCACAACATGGGGGATCATGTAACTCGCCTTGATCGTTGGGAACCGGAGCTGAATGAAGCCATAC
CAAACGACGAGCGTGACACCACGATGCCTGTAGCAATGGCAACAACGTTGCGCAAACTATTAACTGGCGA
ACTACTTACTCTAGCTTCCCGGCAACAATTAATAGACTGGATGGAGGCGGATAAAGTTGCAGGACCACTT
CTGCGCTCGGCCCTTCCGGCTGGCTGGTTTATTGCTGATAAATCTGGAGCCGGTGAGCGTGGGTCTCGCG
GTATCATTGCAGCACTGGGGCCAGATGGTAAGCCCTCCCGTATCGTAGTTATCTACACGACGGGGAGTCA
GGCAACTATGGATGAACGAAATAGACAGATCGCTGAGATAGGTGCCTCACTGATTAAGCATTGGTAACTG
TCAGACCAAGTTTACTCATATATACTTTAGATTGATTTAAAACTTCATTTTTAATTTAAAAGGATCTAGG
TGAAGATCCTTTTTGATAATCTCATGACCAAAATCCCTTAACGTGAGTTTTCGTTCCACTGAGCGTCAGA
CCCCGTAGAAAAGATCAAAGGATCTTCTTGAGATCCTTTTTTTCTGCGCGTAATCTGCTGCTTGCAAACA
AAAAAACCACCGCTACCAGCGGTGGTTTGTTTGCCGGATCAAGAGCTACCAACTCTTTTTCCGAAGGTAA
CTGGCTTCAGCAGAGCGCAGATACCAAATACTGTTCTTCTAGTGTAGCCGTAGTTAGGCCACCACTTCAA
GAACTCTGTAGCACCGCCTACATACCTCGCTCTGCTAATCCTGTTACCAGTGGCTGCTGCCAGTGGCGAT
AAGTCGTGTCTTACCGGGTTGGACTCAAGACGATAGTTACCGGATAAGGCGCAGCGGTCGGGCTGAACGG
GGGGTTCGTGCACACAGCCCAGCTTGGAGCGAACGACCTACACCGAACTGAGATACCTACAGCGTGAGCT
ATGAGAAAGCGCCACGCTTCCCGAAGGGAGAAAGGCGGACAGGTATCCGGTAAGCGGCAGGGTCGGAACA
GGAGAGCGCACGAGGGAGCTTCCAGGGGGAAACGCCTGGTATCTTTATAGTCCTGTCGGGTTTCGCCACC
TCTGACTTGAGCGTCGATTTTTGTGATGCTCGTCAGGGGGGCGGAGCCTATGGAAAAACGCCAGCAACGC
GGCCTTTTTACGGTTCCTGGCCTTTTGCTGGCCTTTTGCTCACATGTTCTTTCCTGCGTTATCCCCTGAT
TCTGTGGATAACCGTATTACCGCCTTTGAGTGAGCTGATACCGCTCGCCGCAGCCGAACGACCGAGCGCA
GCGAGTCAGTGAGCGAGGAAGCGGAAGAGCGCCCAATACGCAAACCGCCTCTCCCCGCGCGTTGGCCGAT
TCATTAATGCAGCTGGCACGACAGGTTTCCCGACTGGAAAGCGGGCAGTGAGCGCAACGCAATTAATGTG
AGTTAGCTCACTCATTAGGCACCCCAGGCTTTACACTTTATGCTTCCGGCTCGTATGTTGTGTGGAATTG
TGAGCGGATAACAATTTCACACAGGAAACAGCTATGACCATGATTACGCCAAGCGCGCAATTAACCCTCA
CTAAAGGGAACAAAAGCTGGAGCTGCAAGCTTAATGTAGTCTTATGCAATACTCTTGTAGTCTTGCAACA
TGGTAACGATGAGTTAGCAACATGCCTTACAAGGAGAGAAAAAGCACCGTGCATGCCGATTGGTGGAAGT
AAGGTGGTACGATCGTGCCTTATTAGGAAGGCAACAGACGGGTCTGACATGGATTGGACGAACCACTGAA
TTGCCGCATTGCAGAGATATTGTATTTAAGTGCCTAGCTCGATACATAAACGGGTCTCTCTGGTTAGACC
AGATCTGAGCCTGGGAGCTCTCTGGCTAACTAGGGAACCCACTGCTTAAGCCTCAATAAAGCTTGCCTTG
AGTGCTTCAAGTAGTGTGTGCCCGTCTGTTGTGTGACTCTGGTAACTAGAGATCCCTCAGACCCTTTTAG
TCAGTGTGGAAAATCTCTAGCAGTGGCGCCCGAACAGGGACTTGAAAGCGAAAGGGAAACCAGAGGAGCT
CTCTCGACGCAGGACTCGGCTTGCTGAAGCGCGCACGGCAAGAGGCGAGGGGCGGCGACTGGTGAGTACG
CCAAAAATTTTGACTAGCGGAGGCTAGAAGGAGAGAGATGGGTGCGAGAGCGTCAGTATTAAGCGGGGGA
GAATTAGATCGCGATGGGAAAAAATTCGGTTAAGGCCAGGGGGAAAGAAAAAATATAAATTAAAACATAT
AGTATGGGCAAGCAGGGAGCTAGAACGATTCGCAGTTAATCCTGGCCTGTTAGAAACATCAGAAGGCTGT
AGACAAATACTGGGACAGCTACAACCATCCCTTCAGACAGGATCAGAAGAACTTAGATCATTATATAATA
CAGTAGCAACCCTCTATTGTGTGCATCAAAGGATAGAGATAAAAGACACCAAGGAAGCTTTAGACAAGAT
AGAGGAAGAGCAAAACAAAAGTAAGACCACCGCACAGCAAGCGGCCGCTGATCTTCAGACCTGGAGGAGG
AGATATGAGGGACAATTGGAGAAGTGAATTATATAAATATAAAGTAGTAAAAATTGAACCATTAGGAGTA
GCACCCACCAAGGCAAAGAGAAGAGTGGTGCAGAGAGAAAAAAGAGCAGTGGGAATAGGAGCTTTGTTCC
TTGGGTTCTTGGGAGCAGCAGGAAGCACTATGGGCGCAGCGTCAATGACGCTGACGGTACAGGCCAGACA
ATTATTGTCTGGTATAGTGCAGCAGCAGAACAATTTGCTGAGGGCTATTGAGGCGCAACAGCATCTGTTG
CAACTCACAGTCTGGGGCATCAAGCAGCTCCAGGCAAGAATCCTGGCTGTGGAAAGATACCTAAAGGATC
AACAGCTCCTGGGGATTTGGGGTTGCTCTGGAAAACTCATTTGCACCACTGCTGTGCCTTGGAATGCTAG
TTGGAGTAATAAATCTCTGGAACAGATTTGGAATCACACGACCTGGATGGAGTGGGACAGAGAAATTAAC
AATTACACAAGCTTAATACACTCCTTAATTGAAGAATCGCAAAACCAGCAAGAAAAGAATGAACAAGAAT
TATTGGAATTAGATAAATGGGCAAGTTTGTGGAATTGGTTTAACATAACAAATTGGCTGTGGTATATAAA
ATTATTCATAATGATAGTAGGAGGCTTGGTAGGTTTAAGAATAGTTTTTGCTGTACTTTCTATAGTGAAT
AGAGTTAGGCAGGGATATTCACCATTATCGTTTCAGACCCACCTCCCAACCCCGAGGGGACCCGACAGGC
CCGAAGGAATAGAAGAAGAAGGTGGAGAGAGAGACAGAGACAGATCCATTCGATTAGTGAACGGATCTCG
ACGGTATCGGTTAACTTTTAAAAGAAAAGGGGGGATTGGGGGGTACAGTGCAGGGGAAAGAATAGTAGAC
ATAATAGCAACAGACATACAAACTAAAGAATTACAAAAACAAATTACAAAAATTCAAAATTTTATCGATC
ACGAGACTAGCCTCGAGCTGGCTGCAGTAACGCCATTTTGCAAGGCATGGAAAAATACCAAACCAAGAAT
AGAGAAGTTCAGATCAAGGGCGGGTACATGAAAATAGCTAACGTTGGGCCAAACAGGATATCTGCGGTGA
GCAGTTTCGGCCCCGGCCCGGGGCCAAGAACAGATGGTCACCGCAGTTTCGGCCCCGGCCCGAGGCCAAG
AACAGATGGTCCCCAGATATGGCCCAACCCTCAGCAGTTTCTTAAGACCCATCAGATGTTTCCAGGCTCC
CCCAAGGACCTGAAATGACCCTGCGCCTTATTTGAATTAACCAATCAGCCTGCTTCTCGCTTCTGTTCGC
GCGCTTCTGCTTCCCGAGCTCTATAAAAGAGCTCACAACCCCTCACTCGGCGCGCCAGTCCTCCGACAGA
CTGAGTCGGCCGGTCGAATCAAGCTTATCGATACCGTCGACGGATCCGCTAGCCCGCGGTTCGAAATGCC
GAAGAGAAAGTCTCCAGAGAATACAGAGGGCAAAGATGGATCCAAAGTAACTAAACAGGAGCCCACAAGA
CGGTCTGCCAGATTGTCAGCGAAACCTGCTCCACCAAAACCTGAACCCAAACCAAGAAAAACATCTGCTA
AGAAAGAACCTGGAGCAAAGATTAGCAGAGGTGCTAAAGGGAAGAAGGAGGAAAAGCAGGAAGCTGGAAA
GGAAGGCACAGAAAACTGAACCGGTCGGATCCCCCGGGCTGCAGGAATTCGAGCATCTTACCGCCATTTA
TTCCCATATTTGTTCTGTTTTTCTTGATTTGGGTATACATTTAAATGTTAATAAAACAAAATGGTGGGGC
AATCATTTACATTTTTAGGGATATGTAATTACTAGTTCAGGTGTATTGCCACAAGACAAACATGTTAAGA
AACTTTCCCGTTATTTACGCTCTGTTCCTGTTAATCAACCTCTGGATTACAAAATTTGTGAAAGATTGAC
TGATATTCTTAACTATGTTGCTCCTTTTACGCTGTGTGGATATGCTGCTTTAATGCCTCTGTATCATGCT
ATTGCTTCCCGTACGGCTTTCGTTTTCTCCTCCTTGTATAAATCCTGGTTGCTGTCTCTTTATGAGGAGT
TGTGGCCCGTTGTCCGTCAACGTGGCGTGGTGTGCTCTGTGTTTGCTGACGCAACCCCCACTGGCTGGGG
CATTGCCACCACCTGTCAACTCCTTTCTGGGACTTTCGCTTTCCCCCTCCCGATCGCCACGGCAGAACTC
ATCGCCGCCTGCCTTGCCCGCTGCTGGACAGGGGCTAGGTTGCTGGGCACTGATAATTCCGTGGTGTTGT
CGGGGAAGCTGACGTCCTTTGCAATTCGATATCAAGCTGTACCTTCTAGATGTACAACGTCAGTAGCGCT
TCTAGACCAATGACTTACAAGGCAGCTGTAGATCTTAGCCACTTTTTAAAAGAAAAGGGGGGACTGGAAG
GGCTAATTCACTCCCAACGAAGACAAGATCTGCTTTTTGCTTGTACTGGGTCTCTCTGGTTAGACCAGAT
CTGAGCCTGGGAGCTCTCTGGCTAACTAGGGAACCCACTGCTTAAGCCTCAATAAAGCTTGCCTTGAGTG
CTTCAAGTAGTGTGTGCCCGTCTGTTGTGTGACTCTGGTAACTAGAGATCCCTCAGACCCTTTTAGTCAG
TGTGGAAAATCTCTAGCAGTAGTAGTTCATGTCATCTTATTATTCAGTATTTATAACTTGCAAAGAAATG
AATATCAGAGAGTGAGAGGAACTTGTTTATTGCAGCTTATAATGGTTACAAATAAAGCAATAGCATCACA
AATTTCACAAATAAAGCATTTTTTTCACTGCATTCTAGTTGTGGTTTGTCCAAACTCATCAATGTATCTT
ATCATGTCTGGCTCTAGCTATCCCGCCCCTAACTCCGCCCATCCCGCCCCTAACTCCGCCCAGTTCCGCC
CATTCTCCGCCCCATGGCTGACTAATTTTTTTT
Features (pLannotate 1.2.2; 29 found; start..end, strand, type, name):
     94..112     -  promoter       T7 promoter: promoter for bacteriophage T7 RNA polymerase
    120..275     +  CDS            lacZα (fragment): LacZα fragment of β-galactosidase; lacZ fragment
    280..708     +  rep_origin     f1 ori (sequence partly withheld): f1 bacteriophage origin of replication; arrow indicates direction of (+) strand synthesis
    761..865     +  promoter       AmpR promoter: bla
    866..1726    +  CDS            AmpR: β-lactamase; bla; confers resistance to ampicillin, carbenicillin, and related antibiotics
   1897..2485    +  rep_origin     ori: high-copy-number ColE1/pMB1/pBR322/pUC origin of replication
   2668..2760    +  CDS            lacI (fragment): lac repressor; lacI; The lac repressor binds to the lac operator to inhibit transcription in E. coli. This inhibition can be relieved by adding lactose or isopropyl-β-D-thiogalactopyranoside (IPTG).
   2773..2794    +  protein_bind   CAP binding site: CAP binding activates transcription in the presence of cAMP. E. coli catabolite activator protein
   2809..2839    +  promoter       lac promoter: promoter for the E. coli lac operon
   2847..2863    +  protein_bind   lac operator: The lac repressor binds to the lac operator to inhibit transcription in E. coli. This inhibition can be relieved by adding lactose or isopropyl-β-D-thiogalactopyranoside (IPTG). lac repressor encoded by lacI
   2908..2926    +  promoter       T3 promoter: promoter for bacteriophage T3 RNA polymerase
   2954..3180    +  promoter       RSV promoter: Rous sarcoma virus enhancer/promoter
   3181..3361    +  LTR            5' LTR (truncated): truncated 5' long terminal repeat (LTR) from HIV-1
   3408..3533    +  misc_feature   HIV-1 Ψ: packaging signal of human immunodeficiency virus type 1
   3517..3880    +  CDS            HIV-1 gag (fragment): gag protein from human immunodeficiency virus 1; gag
   4026..4259    +  misc_feature   RRE: The Rev response element (RRE) of HIV-1 allows for Rev-dependent mRNA export from the nucleus to the cytoplasm.
   4636..4736    +  CDS            Rev (fragment): human immunodeficiency virus 1 (HIV-1) Rev protein; rev; enhances nuclear export of unspliced and incompletely spliced viral mRNAs
   4755..4872    +  misc_feature   cPPT/CTS: central polypurine tract and central termination sequence of HIV-1
   4906..5307    +  promoter       SFFV promoter: spleen focus-forming virus long terminal repeat (LTR) promoter
   5317..5340    +  misc_feature   MCS (fragment): pBluescript multiple cloning site
   5365..5589    +  CDS            HMGN3 (fragment): HMGN3_HUMAN - Also known as TRIP7. Experimental evidence at protein level: Swiss-Prot protein existence level 1. Binds to nucleosomes, regulating chromatin structure and consequently, chromatin-dependent processes such as transcription, DNA replication and DNA repair. Affects both insulin and glucagon levels and modulates the expression of pancreatic genes involved in insulin secretion. Regulates the expression of the glucose transporter SLC2A2 by binding specifically to its promoter region and recruiting PDX1 and additional transcription factors. Regulates the expression of SLC6A9, a glycine
   5606..5631    +  misc_feature   MCS (fragment): pBluescript multiple cloning site
   5631..5690    +  CDS            S (fragment): HBSAG_WHV6 - Experimental evidence at transcript level: Swiss-Prot protein existence level 2. The middle envelope protein plays an important role in the budding of the virion. It is involved in the induction of budding in a nucleocapsid independent way. In this process the majority of envelope proteins bud to form subviral lipoprotein particles of 22 nm of diameter that do not contain a nucleocapsid (By similarity). From Woodchuck hepatitis B virus (isolate w64/pWS23) (WHV).
   5822..6225    +  misc_feature   WPRE: woodchuck hepatitis virus posttranscriptional regulatory element
   6283..6342    +  CDS            nef (fragment): NEF_HV1Z2 - Experimental evidence at protein level: Swiss-Prot protein existence level 1. Extracellular Nef protein targets CD4(+) T-lymphocytes for apoptosis by interacting with CXCR4 surface receptors. From Human immunodeficiency virus type 1 group M subtype D (isolate Z2/CDC-Z34) (HIV-1).
   6344..6577    +  LTR            3' LTR (ΔU3): self-inactivating 3' long terminal repeat (LTR) from HIV-1
   6649..6770    +  polyA_signal   SV40 poly(A) signal: SV40 polyadenylation signal
   6789..6810    +  rep_origin     SV40 ori (fragment): SV40 origin of replication
   6810..73      +  rep_origin     SV40 ori (across the origin): SV40 origin of replication
