[The description below was written by a language model from this plasmid's Addgene catalogue record and pLannotate feature annotations shown in this document.]
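Description:
SFFV-HMGN3-Brd 87 is a third-generation-style, self-inactivating HIV-1 lentiviral transfer plasmid built on the SFFV-MCS backbone, carrying the human chromatin-binding factor HMGN3 together with a construct-specific DNA barcode. In bacteria it is maintained through a high-copy ColE1/pUC-type origin and selected with ampicillin via the β-lactamase gene. The backbone also retains pBluescript-derived remnants (f1 origin, lacZα and lac promoter/operator fragments, T3 and T7 promoters) that play no role in the viral payload. The sequenced record is 6,872 nt, consistent with the stated backbone plus a 234 bp insert.

The viral genome is transcribed in packaging cells from an RSV promoter fused to a truncated 5' LTR. It is followed by the Ψ packaging signal with a gag fragment, the RRE for Rev-dependent nuclear export, and the cPPT/CTS, which aids nuclear import of the reverse-transcribed genome. The internal spleen focus-forming virus promoter, commonly used for strong expression in haematopoietic cells, drives the HMGN3 coding sequence, which sits between multiple-cloning-site fragments. Downstream lies a WPRE to enhance transcript stability and expression, then the ΔU3 3' LTR and an SV40 polyadenylation signal. The short "S" and "nef" CDS hits are probably annotation artefacts of the WPRE-flanking and LTR-flanking viral sequence rather than expressed genes.

According to the depositor, the barcode was cloned into an XbaI site after the WPRE, giving the layout SFFV–TF–WPRE–barcode; the feature table does not annotate it. No mammalian selection marker or fluorescent reporter is annotated. The plasmid belongs to a barcoded library for combinatorial transcription factor screening in immune cell reprogramming, where the barcode presumably serves to identify which factor a cell received.
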