Addgene plasmid #219062: SFFV-HMGN3-Brd 87
Purpose: Transcription factor HMGN3 with a specific barcode assigned.
Depositing lab: Filipe Pereira. Depositing organization: Center for Neuroscience and Cell Biology, University of Coimbra. Publication: A combinatorial transcription factor screening platform for immune cell reprogramming. Kurochkin I, Altman AR, Caiado I, Pertiga-Cabral D, Halitzki E, Minaeva M, Zimmermannova O, Henriques-Oliveira L, Klein D, Nair M, Oliveira D, Cajal LR, Knittel R, Feick C, Ringner M, Martin M, Cirovic B, Pires CF, Rosa FF, Sitnicka E, Theis FJ, Pereira CF. Cell Syst. 2026 Jan 21;17(1):101457. doi: 10.1016/j.cels.2025.101457. Epub 2026 Jan 14. PubMed 41539305.
Backbone
  Vector backbone: SFFV-MCS
  Backbone size w/o insert (bp): 6638
  Vector type: Lentiviral
Growth in bacteria
  Bacterial resistance: Ampicillin, 100 μg/mL
  Growth temperature: 37°C
  Growth strain: NEB Stable
  Copy number: High Copy
Gene/Insert
  Gene/Insert name: HMGN3
  Species: H. sapiens (human)
  Insert size (bp): 234
  Entrez Gene: HMGN3 (a.k.a. TRIP7, PNAS-24, PNAS-25, FLJ42187, DKFZp686E20226)
  Promoter: The spleen focus-forming virus (SFFV) promoter
  Cloning method: Restriction Enzyme; 5′ cloning site Bsp119I (not destroyed); 3′ cloning site BstHI (not destroyed)
Terms and licenses: Academic/Nonprofit Terms; Industry Terms: Not Available to Industry
Depositor comments: Barcode sequence cloned into XbaI restriction site. Design of plasmid is as follows: SFFV-[TF sequence]-WPRE-[Barcode sequence].
How to cite: SFFV-HMGN3-Brd 87 was a gift from Filipe Pereira (Addgene plasmid # 219062 ; http://n2t.net/addgene:219062 ; RRID:Addgene_219062)
