>Addgene plasmid #219062 | SFFV-HMGN3-Brd 87 | depositor partial sequence | sequence record 427666 | TF ORF
ATGCCGAAGAGAAAGTCTCCAGAGAATACAGAGGGCAAAGATGGATCCAAAGTAACTAAACAGGAGCCCA
CAAGACGGTCTGCCAGATTGTCAGCGAAACCTGCTCCACCAAAACCTGAACCCAAACCAAGAAAAACATC
TGCTAAGAAAGAACCTGGAGCAAAGATTAGCAGAGGTGCTAAAGGGAAGAAGGAGGAAAAGCAGGAAGCT
GGAAAGGAAGGCACAGAAAACTGA
