>Addgene plasmid #219062 | SFFV-HMGN3-Brd 87 | depositor partial sequence | sequence record 427667 | Barcode sequence
TGTACAACGTCAGTAGCGCT
